>Addgene plasmid #63488 | pFusB3-3 | depositor partial sequence | sequence record 105494 | pFUSB3_AAG
AGTCTTAAGCGTCTCATGGCCTGACCCCGGACCAAGTGGTGGCTATCGCCAGCAACATTGGCGGCAAGCA
AGCGCTCGAAACGGTGCAGCGGCTGTTGCCGGTGCTGTGCCAGGACCATGGCCTGACCCCGGACCAAGTG
GTGGCTATCGCCAGCAACATTGGCGGCAAGCAAGCGCTCGAAACGGTGCAGCGGCTGTTGCCGGTGCTGT
GCCAGGACCATGGCCTGACCCCGGACCAAGTGGTGGCTATCGCCAGCAACAATGGCGGCAAGCAAGCGCT
CGAAACGGTGCAGCGGCTGTTGCCGGTGCTGTGCCAGGACCATGGCCTGACCCCGGACCAAGTGGTGGCT
ATCGAGACGTC
