>Addgene plasmid #63488 | pFusB3-3 | depositor partial sequence | sequence record 105495 | FusB3
CGTCTCATGGCCTGACCCCGGACCAAGTGGTGGCTATCGAGACCGGCGCCGCTACAGGGCGCGTCCCATT
CGCCATTCAGGCTGCGCAACTGTTGGGAAGGGCGATCGGTGCGGGCCTCTTCGCTATTACGCCAGCTGGC
GAAAGGGGGATGTGCTGCAAGGCGATTAAGTTGGGTAACGCCAGGGTTTTCCCAGTCACGACGTTGTAAA
ACGACGGCCAGTGAGCGCGCGTAATACGACTCACTATAGGGCGAATTGGGTACCGGGCCCCCCCTCGAGG
TCCTCCAGCTTTTGTTCCCTTTAGTGAGGGTTAATTGCGCGCTTGGCGTAATCATGGTCATAGCTGTTTC
CTGTGTGAAATTGTTATCCGCTCACAATTCCACACAACATACGAGCCGGAAGCATAAAGTGTAAAGCCTG
GGGTGCCTAATGAGTGAGCTAACTCACATTAATTGCGTTGCGCTCACTGCCCGCTTTCCACCGGTGGTCT
CGCCAGGACCATGGCCTGACCCCGGACCAAGTGGTGGCTATCGAGACGTCTAGACCAGCCAGGACAGAAA
TGCCTCGACTTCGCTGCTACCCAAGGTTGCCGGGTGACGCACACCGTGGAAACGGATGAAGGCACGAACC
CAGTGGACATAAGCCTGTTCGGTTCGTAAGCTGTAATGCAAGTAGCGTATGCGCTCACGCAACTGGTCCA
GAACCTTGACCGAACGCAGCGGTGGTAACGGCGCAGTGGCGGTTTTCATGGCTTGTTATGACTGTTTTTT
TGGGGTACAGTCTATGCCTCGGGCATCCAAGCAGCAAGCGCGTTACGCCGTGGGTCGATGTTTGATGTTA
TGGAGCAGCAACGATGTTACGCAGCAGGGCAGTCGCCCTAAAACAAAGTTAAACATTATGAGGGAAGCGG
TGATCGCCGAAGTATCGACTCAACTATCAGAGGTAGTTGGCGTCATCGAGCGCCATCTCGAACCGACGTT
GCTGGCCGTACATTTGTACGGCTCCGCAGTGGATGGCGGCCTGAAGCCACACAGTGATATTGATTTGCTG
GTTACGGTGACCGTAAGGCTTGATGAAACAACGCGGCGAGCTTTGATCAACGACCTTTTGGAAACTTCGG
CTTCCCCTGGAGAGAGCGAGATTCTCCGCGCTGTAGAAGTCACCATTGTTGTGCACGACGACATCATTCC
GTGGCGTTATCCAGCTAAGCGCGAACTGCAATTTGGAGAATGGCAGCGCAATGACATTCTTGCAGGTATC
TTCGAGCCAGCCACGATCGACATTGATCTGGCTATCTTGCTGACAAAAGCAAGAGAACATAGCGTTGCCT
TGGTAGGTCCAGCGGCGGAGGAACTCTTTGATCCGGTTCCTGAACAGGATCTATTTGAGGCGCTAAATGA
AACCTTAACGCTATGGAACTCGCCGCCCGACTGGGCTGGCGATGAGCGAAATGTAGTGCTTACGTTGTCC
CGCATTTGGTACAGCGCAGTAACCGGCAAAATCGCGCCGAAGGATGTCGCTGCCGACTGGGCAATGGAGC
GCCTGCCGGCCCAGTATCAGCCCGTCATACTTGAAGCTAGACAGGCTTATCTTGGACAAGAAGAAGATCG
CTTGGCCTCGCGCGCAGATCAGTTGGAAGAATTTGTCCACTACGTGAAAGGCGAGATCACCAAGGTAGTC
GGCAAATAACCCTCGAGCCACCCATGACCAAAATCCCTTAACGTGAGTTACGCGTCGTTCCACTGAGCGT
CAGACCCCGTAGAAAAGATCAAAGGATCTTCTTGAGATCCTTTTTTTCTGCGCGTAATCTGCTGCTTGCA
AACAAAAAAACCACCGCTACCAGCGGTGGTTTGTTTGCCGGATCAAGAGCTACCAACTCTTTTTCCGAAG
GTAACTGGCTTCAGCAGAGCGCAGATACCAAATACTGTCCTTCTAGTGTAGCCGTAGTTAGGCCACCACT
TCAAGAACTCTGTAGCACCGCCTACATACCTCGCTCTGCTAATCCTGTTACCAGTGGCTGCTGCCAGTGG
CGATAAGTCGTGTCTTACCGGGTTGGACTCAAGACGATAGTTACCGGATAAGGCGCAGCGGTCGGGCTGA
ACGGGGGGTTCGTGCACACAGCCCAGCTTGGAGCGAACGACCTACACCGAACTGAGATACCTACAGCGTG
AGCATTGAGAAAGCGCCACGCTTCCCGAAGGGAGAAAGGCGGACAGGTATCCGGTAAGCGGCAGGGTCGG
AACAGGAGAGCGCACGAGGGAGCTTCCAGGGGGAAACGCCTGGTATCTTTATAGTCCTGTCGGGTTTCGC
CACCTCTGACTTGAGCGTCGATTTTTGTGATGCTCGTCAGGGGGGCGGAGCCTATGGAAAAACGCCAGCA
ACGCGGCCTTTTTACGGTTCCTGGCCTTTTGCTGGCCTTTTGCTCACATGTTCTTTCCTGCGTTATCCCC
TGATTCTGTGGATAACCGTATTACCGCCTTTGAGTGAGCTGATACCGCTCGCCGCAGCCGAACGACCGAG
CGCAGCGAGTCAGTGAGCGAGGAAGCGGAAGAGCGCCCAATACGCAAACCGCCTCTCCCCGCGCGTTGGC
CGATTCATTAATGCAGCTGGCACGACAGGTTTCCCGACTGGAAAGCGGGCAGTGAGCGCAACGCAATTAA
TACGCGTACCGCTAGCCAGGAAGAGTTTGTAGAAACGCAAAAAGGCCATCCGTCAGGATGGCCTTCTGCT
TAGTTTGATGCCTGGCAGTTTATGGCGGGCGTCCTGCCCGCCACCCTCCGGGCCGTTGCTTCACAACGTT
CAAATCCGCTCCCGGCGGATTTGTCCTACTCAGGAGAGCGTTCACCGACAAACAACAGATAAAACGAAAG
GCCCAGTCTTCCGACTGAGCCTTTCGTTTTATTTGATGCCTGGCAGTTCCCTACTCTCGCGTTAACGCTA
GCATGGATGTTTTCCCAGTCACGACGTTGTAAAACGACGGCCAGTCTTAAG
