>Addgene plasmid #63488 | pFusB3-3 | addgene partial sequence | sequence record 116296 | pCR8_R1 5'-cgaaccgaacaggcttatgt-3'
GGTGTGCGTCACCCGGCAACCTTGGGTAGCAGCGAAGTCGAGGCATTTCTGTCCTGGCTGGTCTAGACGT
CTCGATAGCCACCACTTGGTCCGGGGTCAGGCCATGGTCCTGGCACAGCACCGGCAACAGCCGCTGCACC
GTTTCGAGCGCTTGCTTGCCGCCATTGTTGCTGGCGATAGCCACCACTTGGTCCGGGGTCAGGCCATGGT
CCTGGCACAGCACCGGCAACAGCCGCTGCACCGTTTCGAGCGCTTGCTTGCCGCCAATGTTGCTGGCGAT
AGCCACCACTTGGTCCGGGGTCAGGCCATGGTCCTGGCACAGCACCGGCAACAGCCGCTGCACCGTTTCG
AGCGCTTGCTTGCCGCCAATGTTGCTGGCGATAGCCACCACTTGGTCCGGGGTCAGGCCATGAGACGCTT
AAGACTGGCCGTCGTTTTACAACGTCGTGACTGGGAAAACATCCATGCTAGCGTTAACGCGAGAGTAGGG
AACTGCCAGGCATCAAATAAAACGAAAGGCTCAGTCGGAAGACTGGGCCTTTCGTTTTATCTGTTGTTTG
TCGGTGAACGCTCTCCTGAGTAGGACAAATCCGCCGGGAGCGGATTTGAACGTTGTGAAGCAACGGCCCG
GAGGGTGGCGGGCAGGACGCCCGCCATAAACTGCCAGGCATCAAACTAAGCAGAAGGCCATCCTGACGGA
TGGCCTTTTTGCGTTTCTACAAACTCTTCCTGGCTAGCGGTACGCGTATTAATTGCGTTGCGCTCACTGC
CCGCTTTCCA
