[The description below was written by a language model from this plasmid's Addgene catalogue record.]
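Description:
pFusB3-3 is a library component plasmid from the FusX TALE assembly system, a modular cloning platform for building custom TAL effector nuclease (TALEN) DNA-binding arrays in a single step. It is built on the FusB3 backbone (recorded as 2991 bp without insert), is maintained at high copy in standard E. coli cloning strains, and is selected with spectinomycin. The origin of replication is not stated in the record, and no feature table was supplied, so the layout of the backbone cannot be described beyond these catalogue fields. The listed sequencing primers carry pCR8-type names, which may indicate a related vector lineage, though the record does not say so.

The insert is a synthetic three-repeat TALE module carrying the repeat-variable diresidues NI, NI and NN, also recorded as B3_AAG. Under the standard TALE code, NI specifies adenine and NN specifies guanine, so this trimer recognises the triplet A-A-G. According to the stated purpose, it supplies RVD positions 13 to 15 of the final repeat array. The trimer was placed in the backbone using BsaI, a type IIS enzyme used in Golden Gate-style cloning, and both flanking BsaI sites were destroyed in the process. No mutations are recorded.

In use, this plasmid is one member of a pre-assembled set of trimer plasmids. A user picks the plasmid whose triplet matches the target sequence at each position block and joins the chosen modules into a receiver vector to form a full-length TALE repeat domain for genome editing. The plasmid contains no promoter or expression cassette in the record and serves as a cloning intermediate rather than an expression vector.
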