Addgene plasmid #63488: pFusB3-3
Purpose: Encodes RVD positions 13-15 in TALEN assembly
Depositing lab: Stephen Ekker. Depositing organization: Mayo Foundation for Medical Education and Research. Publication: FusX: A rapid one-step TALE assembly system for genome science. Ma AC, McNulty MS, Tanya PL, Jarryd CM, Martinez-Galvez G, Argue DP, Lee HB, Urban MD, Bullard CE, Blackburn PR, Man TK, Clark KJ, Ekker SC. Hum Gene Ther. 2016 Jun;27(6):451-63. doi: 10.1089/hum.2015.172 PubMed 26854857.
Backbone
  Vector backbone: FusB3
  Backbone size w/o insert (bp): 2991
  Vector type: TALEN
Growth in bacteria
  Bacterial resistance: Spectinomycin, 50 μg/mL
  Growth temperature: 37°C
  Growth strain: DH5alpha
  Copy number: High Copy
Gene/Insert
  Gene/Insert name: NI NI NN (alt name: B3_AAG)
  Species: Synthetic
  Mutation: none
  Cloning method: Restriction Enzyme; 5′ cloning site BsaI (destroyed during cloning); 3′ cloning site BsaI (destroyed during cloning)
  Sequencing primers: 5′ pCR8_F1; 3′ pCR8_R1
Terms and licenses: Academic/Nonprofit Terms; Industry Terms: Not Available to Industry
How to cite: pFusB3-3 was a gift from Stephen Ekker (Addgene plasmid # 63488 ; http://n2t.net/addgene:63488 ; RRID:Addgene_63488)
